>Addgene plasmid #146174 | pRSFDuetG-DmDCP1_128-372 (MCSI)_E | addgene full sequence | sequence record 360752 | Addgene NGS Result
TAATACGACTCACTATAGGGGAATTGTGAGCGGATAACAATTCCCCTGTAGAAATAATTTTGTTTAACTT
TAATAAGGAGATATACCATGGGCAGCAGCCATCACCATCATCACCACAGCGCGGGTCTGGAAGTTCTGTT
CCAGGGGCCCCAGGATCCGGATCAGGGAACGAATGGCCAGGCCCAGCGTCACGTCTCCGCGCCCCAGCAG
CCAAAGCAGGACAGCAGCCAGCCGGCCAGCATATTCAACATGCTGACCAAGGCCCAGAAGGACTACAATG
CCCAGGTGAGCGGCGGGCAGCCGAAGACGCCTTCGGCGGAGAACGTAACGGCCGGCAATGTGTTGAAGTT
CTTCGAATCGGCCAAGCAGGCCACGGCAGAGTCACTGTTCCACCGCGTCCAGCCGCTCTCCGTGGACCAG
CTGGAGAAACAGCAGCGGGCAGCCACGCCTGGCGAGGATCTGTTGCCCCCGGCAGGCAGGGACAATCACG
AGAGCCGGCTGTCGCCCTTCCAGAAGATGCAGCAGCTTAACATTCAGCTCCTGAGCGACCTGAAGATCGG
TAAAAGCTACGCTACGGCTCAATCTCCGACAGTCGCCCCGTCCTCGTCGGCGCTGATGGCCAACGACGAT
GCCGGCAAGTGCTTGCGGAGACTGCTGGCTGGCGACAAGCCCGGGCCGGCCCTCATGCCGCCCACCATGT
TCGACGCGCCCAACAACGGCAATCCGGAGCCACAGCAGCCACAGCAGCCACTGCTGAACTCGACGCAGTT
CGTCCAGGCCTTCACGTACCTTATCCAGAACGATAAGGAGTTTGCCAACAAGCTGCACAAGGCCTACCTG
AACGGCTGTTCCAATCTACTGCTGGACTCCAGCTCCACATATCAATAAGCGGCCGCATAATGCTTAAGTC
GAACAGAAAGTAATCGTATTGTACACGGCCGCATAATCGAAATTAATACGACTCACTATAGGGGAATTGT
GAGCGGATAACAATTCCCCATCTTAGTATATTAGTTAAGTATAAGAAGGAGATATACATAATATGTCCCC
TATACTAGGTTATTGGAAAATTAAGGGCCTTGTGCAACCCACTCGACTTCTTTTGGAATATCTTGAAGAA
AAATATGAAGAGCATTTGTATGAGCGCGATGAAGGTGATAAATGGCGAAACAAAAAGTTTGAATTGGGTT
TGGAGTTTCCCAATCTTCCTTATTATATTGATGGTGATGTTAAATTAACACAGTCTATGGCCATCATACG
TTATATAGCTGACAAGCACAACATGTTGGGTGGTTGTCCAAAAGAGCGTGCAGAGATTTCAATGCTTGAA
GGAGCGGTTTTGGATATTAGATACGGTGTTTCGAGAATTGCATATAGTAAAGACTTTGAAACTCTCAAAG
TTGATTTTCTTAGCAAGCTACCTGAAATGCTGAAAATGTTCGAAGATCGTTTATGTCATAAAACATATTT
AAATGGTGATCATGTAACCCATCCTGACTTCATGTTGTATGACGCTCTTGATGTTGTTTTATACATGGAC
CCAATGTGCCTGGATGCGTTCCCAAAATTAGTTTGTTTTAAAAAACGTATTGAAGCTATCCCACAAATTG
ATAAGTACTTGAAATCCAGCAAGTATATAGCATGGCCTTTGCAGGGCTGGCAAGCCACGTTTGGTGGTGG
CGACCATCCTCCAAAATCGGATCTGGAAGTTCTGTTCCAGGGGCCCCATATGGCAGATCTCAATTGGATA
TCGGCCGGCCACGCGATCGCTGACGTCGGTACCCTCGAGTCTGGTAAAGAAACCGCTGCTGCGAAATTTG
AACGCCAGCACATGGACTCGTCTACTAGCGCAGCTTAATTAACCTAGGCTGCTGCCACCGCTGAGCAATA
ACTAGCATAACCCCTTGGGGCCTCTAAACGGGTCTTGAGGGGTTTTTTGCTGAAACCTCAGGCATTTGAG
AAGCACACGGTCACACTGCTTCCGGTAGTCAATAAACCGGTAAACCAGCAATAGACATAAGCGGCTATTT
AACGACCCTGCCCTGAACCGACGACAAGCTGACGACCGGGTCTCCGCAAGTGGCACTTTTCGGGGAAATG
TGCGCGGAACCCCTATTTGTTTATTTTTCTAAATACATTCAAATATGTATCCGCTCATGAATTAATTCTT
AGAAAAACTCATCGAGCATCAAATGAAACTGCAATTTATTCATATCAGGATTATCAATACCATATTTTTG
AAAAAGCCGTTTCTGTAATGAAGGAGAAAACTCACCGAGGCAGTTCCATAGGATGGCAAGATCCTGGTAT
CGGTCTGCGATTCCGACTCGTCCAACATCAATACAACCTATTAATTTCCCCTCGTCAAAAATAAGGTTAT
CAAGTGAGAAATCACCATGAGTGACGACTGAATCCGGTGAGAATGGCAAAAGTTTATGCATTTCTTTCCA
GACTTGTTCAACAGGCCAGCCATTACGCTCGTCATCAAAATCACTCGCATCAACCAAACCGTTATTCATT
CGTGATTGCGCCTGAGCGAGACGAAATACGCGGTCGCTGTTAAAAGGACAATTACAAACAGGAATCGAAT
GCAACCGGCGCAGGAACACTGCCAGCGCATCAACAATATTTTCACCTGAATCAGGATATTCTTCTAATAC
CTGGAATGCTGTTTTCCCGGGGATCGCAGTGGTGAGTAACCATGCATCATCAGGAGTACGGATAAAATGC
TTGATGGTCGGAAGAGGCATAAATTCCGTCAGCCAGTTTAGTCTGACCATCTCATCTGTAACATCATTGG
CAACGCTACCTTTGCCATGTTTCAGAAACAACTCTGGCGCATCGGGCTTCCCATACAATCGATAGATTGT
CGCACCTGATTGCCCGACATTATCGCGAGCCCATTTATACCCATATAAATCAGCATCCATGTTGGAATTT
AATCGCGGCCTAGAGCAAGACGTTTCCCGTTGAATATGGCTCATACTCTTCCTTTTTCAATATTATTGAA
GCATTTATCAGGGTTATTGTCTCATGAGCGGATACATATTTGAATGTATTTAGAAAAATAAACAAATAGG
CATGCAGCGCTCTTCCGCTTCCTCGCTCACTGACTCGCTACGCTCGGTCGTTCGACTGCGGCGAGCGGTG
TCAGCTCACTCAAAAGCGGTAATACGGTTATCCACAGAATCAGGGGATAAAGCCGGAAAGAACATGTGAG
CAAAAAGCAAAGCACCGGAAGAAGCCAACGCCGCAGGCGTTTTTCCATAGGCTCCGCCCCCCTGACGAGC
ATCACAAAAATCGACGCTCAAGCCAGAGGTGGCGAAACCCGACAGGACTATAAAGATACCAGGCGTTTCC
CCCTGGAAGCTCCCTCGTGCGCTCTCCTGTTCCGACCCTGCCGCTTACCGGATACCTGTCCGCCTTTCTC
CCTTCGGGAAGCGTGGCGCTTTCTCATAGCTCACGCTGTTGGTATCTCAGTTCGGTGTAGGTCGTTCGCT
CCAAGCTGGGCTGTGTGCACGAACCCCCCGTTCAGCCCGACCGCTGCGCCTTATCCGGTAACTATCGTCT
TGAGTCCAACCCGGTAAGACACGACTTATCGCCACTGGCAGCAGCCATTGGTAACTGATTTAGAGGACTT
TGTCTTGAAGTTATGCACCTGTTAAGGCTAAACTGAAAGAACAGATTTTGGTGAGTGCGGTCCTCCAACC
CACTTACCTTGGTTCAAAGAGTTGGTAGCTCAGCGAACCTTGAGAAAACCACCGTTGGTAGCGGTGGTTT
TTCTTTATTTATGAGATGATGAATCAATCGGTCTATCAAGTCAACGAACAGCTATTCCGTTACTCTAGAT
TTCAGTGCAATTTATCTCTTCAAATGTAGCACCTGAAGTCAGCCCCATACGATATAAGTTGTAATTCTCA
TGTTAGTCATGCCCCGCGCCCACCGGAAGGAGCTGACTGGGTTGAAGGCTCTCAAGGGCATCGGTCGAGA
TCCCGGTGCCTAATGAGTGAGCTAACTTACATTAATTGCGTTGCGCTCACTGCCCGCTTTCCAGTCGGGA
AACCTGTCGTGCCAGCTGCATTAATGAATCGGCCAACGCGCGGGGAGAGGCGGTTTGCGTATTGGGCGCC
AGGGTGGTTTTTCTTTTCACCAGTGAGACGGGCAACAGCTGATTGCCCTTCACCGCCTGGCCCTGAGAGA
GTTGCAGCAAGCGGTCCACGCTGGTTTGCCCCAGCAGGCGAAAATCCTGTTTGATGGTGGTTAACGGCGG
GATATAACATGAGCTGTCTTCGGTATCGTCGTATCCCACTACCGAGATGTCCGCACCAACGCGCAGCCCG
GACTCGGTAATGGCGCGCATTGCGCCCAGCGCCATCTGATCGTTGGCAACCAGCATCGCAGTGGGAACGA
TGCCCTCATTCAGCATTTGCATGGTTTGTTGAAAACCGGACATGGCACTCCAGTCGCCTTCCCGTTCCGC
TATCGGCTGAATTTGATTGCGAGTGAGATATTTATGCCAGCCAGCCAGACGCAGACGCGCCGAGACAGAA
CTTAATGGGCCCGCTAACAGCGCGATTTGCTGGTGACCCAATGCGACCAGATGCTCCACGCCCAGTCGCG
TACCGTCTTCATGGGAGAAAATAATACTGTTGATGGGTGTCTGGTCAGAGACATCAAGAAATAACGCCGG
AACATTAGTGCAGGCAGCTTCCACAGCAATGGCATCCTGGTCATCCAGCGGATAGTTAATGATCAGCCCA
CTGACGCGTTGCGCGAGAAGATTGTGCACCGCCGCTTTACAGGCTTCGACGCCGCTTCGTTCTACCATCG
ACACCACCACGCTGGCACCCAGTTGATCGGCGCGAGATTTAATCGCCGCGACAATTTGCGACGGCGCGTG
CAGGGCCAGACTGGAGGTGGCAACGCCAATCAGCAACGACTGTTTGCCCGCCAGTTGTTGTGCCACGCGG
TTGGGAATGTAATTCAGCTCCGCCATCGCCGCTTCCACTTTTTCCCGCGTTTTCGCAGAAACGTGGCTGG
CCTGGTTCACCACGCGGGAAACGGTCTGATAAGAGACACCGGCATACTCTGCGACATCGTATAACGTTAC
TGGTTTCACATTCACCACCCTGAATTGACTCTCTTCCGGGCGCTATCATGCCATACCGCGAAAGGTTTTG
CGCCATTCGATGGTGTCCGGGATCTCGACGCTCTCCCTTATGCGACTCCTGCATTAGGAAAT
Features (pLannotate 1.2.2; 18 found; start..end, strand, type, name):
      1..19      +  promoter       T7 promoter: promoter for bacteriophage T7 RNA polymerase
     20..44      +  protein_bind   lac operator: The lac repressor binds to the lac operator to inhibit transcription in E. coli. This inhibition can be relieved by adding lactose or isopropyl-β-D-thiogalactopyranoside (IPTG). lac repressor encoded by lacI
     59..81      +  RBS            RBS: efficient ribosome binding site from bacteriophage T7 gene 10 (Olins and Rangwala, 1989)
    954..972     +  promoter       T7 promoter: promoter for bacteriophage T7 RNA polymerase
    973..997     +  protein_bind   lac operator: The lac repressor binds to the lac operator to inhibit transcription in E. coli. This inhibition can be relieved by adding lactose or isopropyl-β-D-thiogalactopyranoside (IPTG). lac repressor encoded by lacI
   1043..1696    +  CDS            GST26_SCHJA: Experimental evidence at protein level: Swiss-Prot protein existence level 1. GST isoenzymes appear to play a central role in the parasite detoxification system. Other functions are also suspected including a role in increasing the solubility of haematin in the parasite gut. From Schistosoma japonicum (Blood fluke).
   1796..1837    +  CDS            S-Tag (fragment): affinity and epitope tag derived from pancreatic ribonuclease A
   1867..1884    +  CDS            SET1 (fragment): solubility-enhancement tag derived from T7 phage gene 10B
   1892..1939    +  terminator     T7 terminator: transcription terminator for bacteriophage T7 RNA polymerase
   2103..2160    +  promoter       AmpR promoter (fragment): bla
   2169..2984    -  CDS            KanR: aminoglycoside phosphotransferase; aph(3')-Ia; confers resistance to kanamycin in bacteria or G418 (Geneticin®) in eukaryotes
   2985..3076    -  promoter       AmpR promoter: bla
   3092..3841    -  rep_origin     RSF ori: Plasmids containing the RSF 1030 origin of replication can be propagated in E. coli cells that contain additional plasmids with compatible origins.
   3924..3988    -  CDS            TcR (fragment): tetracycline efflux protein; tet; confers resistance to tetracycline
   4003..4024    -  protein_bind   CAP binding site: CAP binding activates transcription in the presence of cAMP. E. coli catabolite activator protein
   4037..5119    -  CDS            lacI: lac repressor; lacI; The lac repressor binds to the lac operator to inhibit transcription in E. coli. This inhibition can be relieved by adding lactose or isopropyl-β-D-thiogalactopyranoside (IPTG).
   5120..5197    -  promoter       lacI promoter: lacI
   5205..5240    -  CDS            TcR (fragment): tetracycline efflux protein; tet; confers resistance to tetracycline
