[The description below was written by a language model from this plasmid's Addgene catalogue record and pLannotate feature annotations shown in this document.]
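Description:
pRSFDuetG-DmDCP1_128-372 (MCSI)_E is a bacterial expression plasmid of about 5.2 kb, built on a modified version of the Novagen RSFDuet-1 dual-expression vector. It replicates from the RSF1030 origin, which is compatible with other common origins, so it can coexist in E. coli with additional plasmids for co-expression work. Selection is with kanamycin through an aminoglycoside phosphotransferase (KanR) gene. The plasmid also carries lacI with its own promoter, supplying the repressor that keeps both expression cassettes off until IPTG is added.

As in other Duet vectors, there are two T7 promoter/lac operator units, so expression requires a host that supplies T7 RNA polymerase. According to the name and catalogue entry, the insert sits in the first multiple cloning site. It encodes residues 128–372 of Drosophila melanogaster Dcp1, the mRNA decapping protein, with a three-residue deletion (PQQ 318–320). The feature table does not annotate this coding region, but the unannotated stretch between the first ribosome binding site and the second T7 promoter is consistent with it; no tag on the Dcp1 fragment is recorded.

The second cassette contains a Schistosoma japonicum glutathione S-transferase coding sequence, which probably accounts for the "G" in the vector name. It is followed by a partial S-tag and the T7 terminator. The record does not state whether a partner protein is fused to GST here. Short fragments annotated as TcR, SET1 and an extra AmpR promoter are most likely backbone remnants or annotation artefacts. The stated purpose is simply bacterial expression of the Dcp1 fragment, and the Duet design would suit co-expression with binding partners.
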