Addgene plasmid #146174: pRSFDuetG-DmDCP1_128-372 (MCSI)_E
Purpose: Bacterial Expression of DmDcp1_128-372
Depositing lab: Elisa Izaurralde. Depositing organization: Max Planck Institute for Developmental Biology.
Backbone
  Vector backbone: Unknown
  Vector type: Bacterial Expression
Growth in bacteria
  Bacterial resistance: Kanamycin, 50 μg/mL
  Growth temperature: 37°C
  Growth strain: DH5alpha
  Copy number: Low Copy
Gene/Insert
  Gene/Insert name: DmDcp1_128-372
  Species: D. melanogaster (fly)
  Mutation: 3 amino acid del (PQQ 318-320)
  Entrez Gene: Dcp1 (a.k.a. anon-WO0118547.163, CG11183, Dcp-1, DCP1, Dcp1p, dDcp1, dDCP1, Dmel\CG11183)
  Cloning method: Unknown
Terms and licenses: Academic/Nonprofit Terms; Industry Terms: Not Available to Industry
Depositor comments: modified vector based on RSFDuet-1 from Novagen Plasmids from this collection were made available to the research community and donated after the lab closed. Please note that the sequence provided by the depositing laboratory may be theoretical/predicted or based on Sanger sequencing results. There may be discrepancies between sequencing results obtained by Addgene and the depositor sequence. If an Addgene verified sequence is not available, please contact before placing your order to request that our lab fully sequence the plasmid.
How to cite: pRSFDuetG-DmDCP1_128-372 (MCSI)_E was a gift from Elisa Izaurralde (Addgene plasmid # 146174 ; http://n2t.net/addgene:146174 ; RRID:Addgene_146174)
